>Addgene plasmid #208513 | pCX:B3-α4ΔICD | addgene full sequence | sequence record 409840 | Addgene NGS Result
GGTCGACATTGATTATTGACTAGTTATTAATAGTAATCAATTACGGGGTCATTAGTTCATAGCCCATATA
TGGAGTTCCGCGTTACATAACTTACGGTAAATGGCCCGCCTGGCTGACCGCCCAACGACCCCCGCCCATT
GACGTCAATAATGACGTATGTTCCCATAGTAACGCCAATAGGGACTTTCCATTGACGTCAATGGGTGGAG
TATTTACGGTAAACTGCCCACTTGGCAGTACATCAAGTGTATCATATGCCAAGTACGCCCCCTATTGACG
TCAATGACGGTAAATGGCCCGCCTGGCATTATGCCCAGTACATGACCTTATGGGACTTTCCTACTTGGCA
GTACATCTACGTATTAGTCATCGCTATTACCATGGTCGAGGTGAGCCCCACGTTCTGCTTCACTCTCCCC
ATCTCCCCCCCCTCCCCACCCCCAATTTTGTATTTATTTATTTTTTAATTATTTTGTGCAGCGATGGGGG
CGGGGGGGGGGGGGGGGSGCGCCGGGGGGGGGGGGGGGGGGGGGGGGGGGGGGGGGGGSGAGGCGGAGAG
GTGCGGCGGCAGCCAATCAGAGCGGCGCGCTCCGAAAGTTTCCTTTTATGGCGAGGCGGCGGCGGCGGCG
GCCCTATAAAAAGCGAAGCGCGCGGCGGGCGGGAGTCGCTGCGCGCTGCCTTCGCCCCGTGCCCCGCTCC
GCCGCCGCCTCGCGCCGCCCGCCCCGGCTCTGACTGACCGCGTTACTCCCACAGGTGAGCGGGCGGGACG
GCCCTTCTCCTCCGGGCTGTAATTAGCGCTTGGTTTAATGACGGCTTGTTTCTTTTCTGTGGCTGCGTGA
AAGCCTTGAGGGGCTCCGGGAGGGCCCTTTGTGCGGGGGGAGCGGCTCGGGGGGTGCGTGCGTGTGTGTG
TGCGTGGGGAGCGCCGCGTGCGGCTCCGCGCTGCCCGGCGGCTGTGAGCGCTGCGGGCGCGGCGCGGGGC
TTTGTGCGCTCCGCAGTGTGCGCGAGGGGAGCGCGGCCGGGGGCGGTGCCCCGCGGTGCGGGGGGGGCTG
CGAGGGGAACAAAGGCTGCGTGCGGGGTGTGTGCGTGGGGGGGTGAGCAGGGGGTGTGGGCGCGTCGGTC
GGGCTGCAACCCCCCCTGCACCCCCCTCCCCGAGTTGCTGAGCACGGCCCGGCTTCGGGTGCGGGGCTCC
GTACGGGGCGTGGCGCGGGGCTCGCCGTGCCGGGCGGGGGGTGGCGGCAGGKGGGGGTGCCGGGCGGGGC
GGGGCCGCCTCGGGCCGGGGRGGGCTCGGGGGRGGGGCGCGGCGGCCCCCGGAGCGCCGGCGGCTGTCGA
GGCGCGGCGAGCCGCAGCCATTGCCTTTTATGGTAATCGTGCGAGAGGGCGCAGGGACTTCCTTTGTCCC
AAATCTGTGCGGAGCCGAAATCTGGGAGGCGCCGCCGCACCCCCTCTAGCGGGCGCGGGGCGAAGCGGTG
CGGCGCCGGCAGGAAGGAAATGGGCGGGGAGGGCCTTCGTGCGTCGCCGCGCCGCCGTCCCCTTCTCCCT
CTCCAGCCTCGGGGCTGTCCGCGGGGGGACGGCTGCCTTCGGGGGGGACGGGGCAGGGCGGGGTTCGGCT
TCTGGCGTGTGACCGGCGGCTCTAGAGCCTCTGCTAACCATGTTCATGCCTTCTTCTTTTTCCTACAGCT
CCTGGGCAACGTGCTGGTTATTGTGCTGTCTCATCATTTTGGCAAAGAATTCGCCACCATGGAATTTTCC
TGGGGAAGTGGCCAGGAATCCCAGCGCTTGCTTCTTTCTTTTCTGCTTCTTGCAATCTGGGAGGCAGGGA
ACAGCGCTAGCGCAACCATCAAAGAATTTATGAGGTTCAAAGTACGCATGGAGGGTAGTATGAACGGGCA
TGAGTTCGAAATTGAAGGAGAAGGGGAAGGCCGCCCCTATGAGGGGACCCAAACCGCCAAACTTAAAGTG
ACAAAGGGAGGTCCACTTCCTTTTGCCTGGGATATATTGAGCCCACAGTTCATGTACGGAAGCGAAGCCT
ATGTACGACATCCTGCAGACATACCAGATTACAAGAAGCTGCCCTTTCCAGAAGGCTTTAAGTGGGAAAG
AGTGATGAACTTTGAAGATGGCGGCTTGGTAACAGTGACTCAGGACAGCAGTCTCCAAGATGGAACTTTG
ATCTGTAAGGTCAAAATGAGGGGTACTAACTTTCCCCCCGATGGGCCCGTCATGCAAAAAAAGACAATGG
GCTGGGAAGCCTCAACCGAGATGTTGTACCCAGAAGATGGAGTGCTCAAGGGACATTCTTATCAGGCATT
GAAGCTGAAAGATGGCGGACATTACTTGGTTGAGTTTGAGACTATCTATATGGCCAAGAAGCCCGTACAA
CTTCCTGGAGATTACTGCGTAGACACCAAACTGGATATAACCTCTCATAACGAGGATTACACCATTGTCG
AGCAGTACGGCCGCAGTGAAGGTAGACATAGACTTGGAATGGATGAGCGATATAAGGCTAGCCAGATCCA
CTACTCCATCCCTGAGGAGGCCAAACACGGCACCTTCGTGGGCCGCATCGCGCAGGACCTGGGGCTGGAG
CTGACGGAGCTGGTGCCCCGCCTGTTCAGAGTGGCGTCCAAGGACCGCGGAGACCTTCTGGAGGTAAATC
TGCAGAATGGCATTTTGTTTGTGAACTCTCGGATCGACCGGGAGGAGCTGTGCGGGCGGAGCGCGGAGTG
CAGCATCCACCTGGAGGTGATCGTGGACAGGCCGTTGCAGGTTTTCCACGTGGAGGTGGAGGTGAGGGAC
ATTAACGACAACCCTCCCAGGTTCCCAACAACACAAAAGAATCTGTTCATTGCAGAATCAAGGCCACTTG
ACACTTGGTTTCCACTAGAGGGCGCTTCAGACGCAGATATCGGAATCAATGCTGTACTGACTTACAGACT
GAGTCCAAATGATTACTTTTCTTTGGAAAAACCATCCAACGACGAACGGGTAAAAGGTCTTGGACTTGTA
TTACGGAAATCTTTAGACCGGGAGGAAACTCCAGAGATAATTTTAGTGCTTACTGTCACGGACGGAGGAA
AGCCAGAGCTGACCGGCAGTGTTCAGTTACTCATCACTGTGCTGGATGCCAATGATAATGCTCCAGTTTT
TGACAGATCCCTGTATACCGTGAAATTACCAGAAAACGTTCCAAATGGGACATTGGTAGTCAAAGTCAAT
GCCTCAGATTTAGACGAAGGGGTAAATGGGGATATTATGTACTCATTTTCTACAGATATTTCACCAAATG
TGAAATACAAATTCCACATAGACCCTGTTAGCGGAGAGATTATTGTAAAGGGATACATTGATTTTGAAGA
ATGCAAATCCTATGAAATTCTCATAGAGGGAATTGACAAGGGACAACTTCCACTCTCTGGGCACTGTAAA
GTCATTGTACAAGTTGAAGACATCAACGATAATGTTCCAGAATTGGAATTTAAATCTCTATCACTTCCAA
TACGAGAGAACTCTCCAGTGGGCACTGTCATCGCACTCATTAGTGTGTCTGATCGGGACACGGGTGTCAA
CGGGCAGGTGACCTGCTCCCTGACAAGTCATGTCCCCTTCAAGTTGGTGTCCACATTCAAGAATTACTAT
TCGCTCGTGCTGGACAGCGCCCTGGACAGAGAGACAACAGCGGACTATAAGGTGGTGGTGACAGCGCGGG
ATGGGGGCTCTCCCTCGCTGTGGGCCACGGCTAGTGTGTCTGTTGAGGTTGCTGACGTGAACGACAATGC
ACCTGTGTTCGCGCAGCCCGAATACACGGTGTTCGTGAAGGAGAACAACCCGCCTGGTGCGCACATCTTC
ACGGTGTCAGCGATGGATGCGGACGCACAGGAGAACGCGCTGGTGTCCTACTCGCTGGTGGAGCGGAGGG
TGGGCGAGCGCTTGCTGTCGAGCTATGTGTCTGTGCACGCGGAGAGCGGCAAGGTGTTCGCGCTGCAGCC
TCTGGACCATGAGGAGCTGGAGCTGCTGCGGTTCCAGGTGAGCGCGCGGGATGCTGGTGTACCTGCCCTG
GGCAGCAATGTGACTCTGCAGGTGTTTGTGCTGGACGAGAATGACAACGCGCCCACACTGCTGGAACCTG
AGGCAGGAGTCTCTGGTGGAATCGTGAGCCGGTTGGTGTCCAGATCAGTGGGTGCAGGCCATGTGGTGGC
TAAGGTGCGCGCGGTGGATGCAGACTCTGGCTATAATGCATGGCTCTCTTATGAGCTGCAATCGTCAGAA
GGCAATTCCCGTAGCCTTTTCCGCGTAGGTTTGTATACGGGCGAGATTAGTACTACGCGCATACTGGATG
AAGCAGATTCGCCACGTCAGCGCCTTCTGGTGCTGGTGAAGGACCATGGTGACCCAGCAATGATTGTTAC
CGCCACAGTGTTGGTGTCTCTGGTAGAGAATGGCCCGGTACCAAAGGCTCCATCGCGAGTATCCACGAGT
GTCACACACTCTGAGGCGTCACTGGTGGATGTCAACGTGTACCTGATCATTGCCATCTGTGCAGTGTCCA
GCCTGCTAGTGCTCACGCTGCTGCTGTACACAGCGCTGCGCTGTTCCACTGTCCCCAGTGAGAGCGTGTG
CGGGCCTCCAAAACCGGTAATGGTGTGCTCCAGTGCATATCCGTACGACGTACCGGATTATGCGTGAAGA
TCTTTTTCCCTCTGCCAAAAATTATGGGGACATCATGAAGCCCCTTGAGCATCTGACTTCTGGCTAATAA
AGGAAATTTATTTTCATTGCAATAGTGTGTTGGAATTTTTTGTGTCTCTCACTCGGAAGGACATATGGGA
GGGCAAATCATTTAAAACATCAGAATGAGTATTTGGTTTAGAGTTTGGCAACATATGCCCATATGCTGGC
TGCCATGAACAAAGGTTGGCTATAAAGAGGTCATCAGTATATGAAACAGCCCCCTGCTGTCCATTCCTTA
TTCCATAGAAAAGCCTTGACTTGAGGTTAGATTTTTTTTATATTTTGTTTTGTGTTATTTTTTTCTTTAA
CATCCCTAAAATTTTCCTTACATGTTTTACTAGCCAGATTTTTCCTCCTCTCCTGACTACTCCCAGTCAT
AGCTGTCCCTCTTCTCTTATGGAGATCCCTCGACCTGCAGCCCAAGCTTGGCGTAATCATGGTCATAGCT
GTTTCCTGTGTGAAATTGTTATCCGCTCACAATTCCACACAACATACGAGCCGGAAGCATAAAGTGTAAA
GCCTGGGGTGCCTAATGAGTGAGCTAACTCACATTAATTGCGTTGCGCTCACTGCCCGCTTTCCAGTCGG
GAAACCTGTCGTGCCAGCGGATCCGCATCTCAATTAGTCAGCAACCATAGTCCCGCCCCTAACTCCGCCC
ATCCCGCCCCTAACTCCGCCCAGTTCCGCCCATTCTCCGCCCCATGGCTGACTAATTTTTTTTATTTATG
CAGAGGCCGAGGCCGCCTCGGCCTCTGAGCTATTCCAGAAGTAGTGAGGAGGCTTTTTTGGAGGCCTAGG
CTTTTGCAAAAAGCTAACTTGTTTATTGCAGCTTATAATGGTTACAAATAAAGCAATAGCATCACAAATT
TCACAAATAAAGCATTTTTTTCACTGCATTCTAGTTGTGGTTTGTCCAAACTCATCAATGTATCTTATCA
TGTCTGGATCCGCTGCATTAATGAATCGGCCAACGCGCGGGGAGAGGCGGTTTGCGTATTGGGCGCTCTT
CCGCTTCCTCGCTCACTGACTCGCTGCGCTCGGTCGTTCGGCTGCGGCGAGCGGTATCAGCTCACTCAAA
GGCGGTAATACGGTTATCCACAGAATCAGGGGATAACGCAGGAAAGAACATGTGAGCAAAAGGCCAGCAA
AAGGCCAGGAACCGTAAAAAGGCCGCGTTGCTGGCGTTTTTCCATAGGCTCCGCCCCCCTGACGAGCATC
ACAAAAATCGACGCTCAAGTCAGAGGTGGCGAAACCCGACAGGACTATAAAGATACCAGGCGTTTCCCCC
TGGAAGCTCCCTCGTGCGCTCTCCTGTTCCGACCCTGCCGCTTACCGGATACCTGTCCGCCTTTCTCCCT
TCGGGAAGCGTGGCGCTTTCTCATAGCTCACGCTGTAGGTATCTCAGTTCGGTGTAGGTCGTTCGCTCCA
AGCTGGGCTGTGTGCACGAACCCCCCGTTCAGCCCGACCGCTGCGCCTTATCCGGTAACTATCGTCTTGA
GTCCAACCCGGTAAGACACGACTTATCGCCACTGGCAGCAGCCACTGGTAACAGGATTAGCAGAGCGAGG
TATGTAGGCGGTGCTACAGAGTTCTTGAAGTGGTGGCCTAACTACGGCTACACTAGAAGAACAGTATTTG
GTATCTGCGCTCTGCTGAAGCCAGTTACCTTCGGAAAAAGAGTTGGTAGCTCTTGATCCGGCAAACAAAC
CACCGCTGGTAGCGGTGGTTTTTTTGTTTGCAAGCAGCAGATTACGCGCAGAAAAAAAGGATCTCAAGAA
GATCCTTTGATCTTTTCTACGGGGTCTGACGCTCAGTGGAACGAAAACTCACGTTAAGGGATTTTGGTCA
TGAGATTATCAAAAAGGATCTTCACCTAGATCCTTTTAAATTAAAAATGAAGTTTTAAATCAATCTAAAG
TATATATGAGTAAACTTGGTCTGACAGTTACCAATGCTTAATCAGTGAGGCACCTATCTCAGCGATCTGT
CTATTTCGTTCATCCATAGTTGCCTGACTCCCCGTCGTGTAGATAACTACGATACGGGAGGGCTTACCAT
CTGGCCCCAGTGCTGCAATGATACCGCGAGACCCACGCTCACCGGCTCCAGATTTATCAGCAATAAACCA
GCCAGCCGGAAGGGCCGAGCGCAGAAGTGGTCCTGCAACTTTATCCGCCTCCATCCAGTCTATTAATTGT
TGCCGGGAAGCTAGAGTAAGTAGTTCGCCAGTTAATAGTTTGCGCAACGTTGTTGCCATTGCTACAGGCA
TCGTGGTGTCACGCTCGTCGTTTGGTATGGCTTCATTCAGCTCCGGTTCCCAACGATCAAGGCGAGTTAC
ATGATCCCCCATGTTGTGCAAAAAAGCGGTTAGCTCCTTCGGTCCTCCGATCGTTGTCAGAAGTAAGTTG
GCCGCAGTGTTATCACTCATGGTTATGGCAGCACTGCATAATTCTCTTACTGTCATGCCATCCGTAAGAT
GCTTTTCTGTGACTGGTGAGTACTCAACCAAGTCATTCTGAGAATAGTGTATGCGGCGACCGAGTTGCTC
TTGCCCGGCGTCAATACGGGATAATACCGCGCCACATAGCAGAACTTTAAAAGTGCTCATCATTGGAAAA
CGTTCTTCGGGGCGAAAACTCTCAAGGATCTTACCGCTGTTGAGATCCAGTTCGATGTAACCCACTCGTG
CACCCAACTGATCTTCAGCATCTTTTACTTTCACCAGCGTTTCTGGGTGAGCAAAAACAGGAAGGCAAAA
TGCCGCAAAAAAGGGAATAAGGGCGACACGGAAATGTTGAATACTCATACTCTTCCTTTTTCAATATTAT
TGAAGCATTTATCAGGGTTATTGTCTCATGAGCGGATACATATTTGAATGTATTTAGAAAAATAAACAAA
TAGGGGTTCCGCGCACATTTCCCCGAAAAGTGCCACCTG
Features (pLannotate 1.2.2; 18 found; start..end, strand, type, name):
      5..384     +  enhancer       CMV enhancer: human cytomegalovirus immediate early enhancer
    386..661     +  promoter       chicken β-actin promoter: No description available
    662..1678    +  intron         chimeric intron: chimera between introns from chicken β-actin and rabbit β-globin
   1676..1732    +  CDS            HBB (fragment): HBB_LEPEU - Experimental evidence at protein level: Swiss-Prot protein existence level 1. Involved in oxygen transport from the lung to the various peripheral tissues. From Lepus europaeus (European hare).
   1838..2506    +  CDS            dTomato: dTomato is a basic (constitutively fluorescent) orange fluorescent protein published in 2004, derived from Discosoma sp.. It is reported to be a somewhat slowly-maturing dimer with low acid sensitivity.
   2510..4657    +  CDS            Pcdha4 (fragment): PCDA4_MOUSE - Also known as Cnr1. Experimental evidence at protein level: Swiss-Prot protein existence level 1. Calcium-dependent cell-adhesion protein involved in cells self-recognition and non-self discrimination (Probable). Thereby, it is involved in the establishment and maintenance of specific neuronal connections in the brain (PubMed:27161523). From Mus musculus (Mouse).
   4756..4811    +  polyA_signal   β-globin poly(A) signal: rabbit β-globin polyadenylation signal (Gil and Proudfoot, 1987)
   5196..5212    -  protein_bind   lac operator: The lac repressor binds to the lac operator to inhibit transcription in E. coli. This inhibition can be relieved by adding lactose or isopropyl-β-D-thiogalactopyranoside (IPTG). lac repressor encoded by lacI
   5220..5250    -  promoter       lac promoter: promoter for the E. coli lac operon
   5265..5286    -  protein_bind   CAP binding site: CAP binding activates transcription in the presence of cAMP. E. coli catabolite activator protein
   5299..5338    -  CDS            lacI (fragment): lac repressor; lacI; The lac repressor binds to the lac operator to inhibit transcription in E. coli. This inhibition can be relieved by adding lactose or isopropyl-β-D-thiogalactopyranoside (IPTG).
   5345..5367    +  promoter       SV40 promoter (fragment): SV40 enhancer and early promoter
   5391..5526    +  rep_origin     SV40 ori: SV40 origin of replication
   5546..5680    +  polyA_signal   SV40 poly(A) signal: SV40 polyadenylation signal
   5682..5736    -  CDS            lacI (fragment): lac repressor; lacI; The lac repressor binds to the lac operator to inhibit transcription in E. coli. This inhibition can be relieved by adding lactose or isopropyl-β-D-thiogalactopyranoside (IPTG).
   5919..6507    -  rep_origin     ori: high-copy-number ColE1/pMB1/pBR322/pUC origin of replication
   6678..7538    -  CDS            AmpR: β-lactamase; bla; confers resistance to ampicillin, carbenicillin, and related antibiotics
   7539..7643    -  promoter       AmpR promoter: bla
