[The description below was written by a language model from this plasmid's Addgene catalogue record and pLannotate feature annotations shown in this document.]
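Description:
pCX:B3-α4ΔICD is a mammalian expression plasmid built on the pCX backbone. It drives a modified mouse protocadherin-α4 (Pcdha4, also known as Cnr1) from the composite CAG-type promoter: a CMV immediate-early enhancer, the chicken β-actin promoter and a chimeric chicken β-actin/rabbit β-globin intron. Transcripts are terminated by the rabbit β-globin polyadenylation signal. In bacteria the plasmid is maintained at high copy through a ColE1/pUC-type origin and selected with ampicillin via the β-lactamase gene. The backbone also carries an SV40 origin and SV40 poly(A) signal, plus remnants of the lac promoter/operator region. No mammalian selection marker is annotated, which fits transient expression.

The insert, cloned between EcoRI and BglII sites, encodes Pcdhα4 with the ddGFP-B3 module inserted and the intracellular domain (ICD) deleted, and it carries a C-terminal HA tag for detection. The feature table annotates a roughly 670 bp segment immediately upstream of the Pcdha4 fragment as dTomato. This most likely reflects the Discosoma-derived ancestry of dimerization-dependent fluorescent proteins and corresponds to the ddGFP-B3 component named in the record, not to a functional red reporter. The B-type copy of a dimerization-dependent FP pair is essentially non-fluorescent and acts by binding a partner A copy, switching on its fluorescence. Placing it in the protocadherin should therefore report close apposition with a complementary A-tagged molecule. The associated study concerns visualising trans-interactions of a protocadherin-α between processes of single neurons. The ΔICD version presumably allows such interactions to be examined without the cytoplasmic region, although the record does not state its specific experimental role.
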