Addgene plasmid #208513: pCX:B3-α4ΔICD
Purpose: ddGFP-B3-inserted Pcdhα4 lacking an intracellular domain (ICD)
Depositing lab: Takeharu Nagai. Depositing organization: The University of Osaka. Publication: Visualization of trans-interactions of a protocadherin-alpha between processes originating from single neurons. Kanadome T, Hoshino N, Nagai T, Yagi T, Matsuda T. iScience. 2023 Jul 17;26(7):107238. doi: 10.1016/j.isci.2023.107238. eCollection 2023 Jul 21. PubMed 37534169.
Backbone
  Vector backbone: pCX
  Backbone size w/o insert (bp): 4778
  Vector type: Mammalian Expression
Growth in bacteria
  Bacterial resistance: Ampicillin, 100 μg/mL
  Growth temperature: 37°C
  Growth strain: DH5alpha
  Copy number: High Copy
Gene/Insert
  Gene/Insert name: Pcdha4
  Species: M. musculus (mouse)
  Insert size (bp): 2967
  Entrez Gene: Pcdha4 (a.k.a. Cnr1, Crnr1)
  Promoter: Chicken β-actin
  Tag / fusion protein: HA tag (C terminal on insert)
  Cloning method: Restriction Enzyme; 5′ cloning site EcoRI (not destroyed); 3′ cloning site BglII (not destroyed)
  Sequencing primers: 5′ CTTCTGGCGTGTGACCGG; 3′ CCATATGTCCTTCCGAGTG
Terms and licenses: Academic/Nonprofit Terms; Industry Terms: Not Available to Industry
How to cite: pCX:B3-α4ΔICD was a gift from Takeharu Nagai (Addgene plasmid # 208513 ; http://n2t.net/addgene:208513 ; RRID:Addgene_208513)
